>Addgene plasmid #14500 | pIS53 SERP1 3'UTR mut | depositor partial sequence | sequence record 8125 | Author sequence
CACAACGAGCTCTCATAGCAGGTGCCTTATTCTTTGCTTTTAGTCAAACAAGTACATATCAGAATTTTCC
TTGGTTTACTATAGATATTTGGCTTTAAGTTGTTGTTTGTGTTTTTTAATGTACAATGTTCTGATAAATT
TGACTGTTAAATTGCTATAGCTAGCAATCATTTTACATATGTAAAATTGAAGTACCTTTGTATTTCTCTA
GAGTTGTG
