[The description below was written by a language model from this plasmid's Addgene catalogue record.]
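Description:
pIS53 SERP1 3'UTR mut is a mammalian luciferase reporter plasmid built on the pIS1 backbone (about 4.1 kb without insert), a Renilla luciferase reporter vector designed to accept 3'UTR fragments downstream of the luciferase coding sequence. It is maintained in E. coli as a high-copy plasmid under ampicillin selection. The record does not state the promoter driving luciferase, the polyadenylation signal, or the bacterial origin of replication, and no feature table is provided to confirm them.

The insert is a roughly 210 bp segment of the human SERP1 (also known as RAMP4) 3'UTR, cloned between SacI and XbaI sites that both remain intact. The luciferase is listed as lying N-terminal on the backbone, so the UTR fragment sits after the reporter open reading frame and becomes part of the luciferase transcript's 3' untranslated region rather than a translated fusion. In this version, the hexamer motifs in the UTR that would serve as candidate microRNA seed-match sites have been replaced with an unrelated hexamer, which should disrupt pairing with the targeting microRNA. The record does not name the microRNA.

The construct comes from a study showing that individual microRNAs downregulate large numbers of target mRNAs, and it is best understood as the mutant-site control for a corresponding wild-type SERP1 3'UTR reporter. Comparing Renilla luciferase output from the two in transfected mammalian cells, with or without the relevant microRNA, tests whether repression depends on the intact seed-match sites.
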