Addgene plasmid #14500: pIS53 SERP1 3'UTR mut
Depositing lab: David Bartel. Depositing organization: Whitehead Institute for Biomedical Research. Publication: Microarray analysis shows that some microRNAs downregulate large numbers of target mRNAs. Lim LP, Lau NC, Garrett-Engele P, Grimson A, Schelter JM, Castle J, Bartel DP, Linsley PS, Johnson JM. Nature. 2005 Feb 17. 433(7027):769-73. 10.1038/nature03315 PubMed 15685193.
Backbone
  Vector backbone: pIS1
  Backbone manufacturer: Bartel Lab
  Backbone size w/o insert (bp): 4085
  Vector type: Mammalian Expression, Luciferase
Growth in bacteria
  Bacterial resistance: Ampicillin, 100 μg/mL
  Growth temperature: 37°C
  Growth strain: DH5alpha
  Copy number: High Copy
Gene/Insert
  Gene/Insert name: SERP1 3'UTR mutant (alt name: SERP1)
  Species: H. sapiens (human)
  Insert size (bp): 210
  Mutation: CATTCC’s were changed to AAGTAC's
  Entrez Gene: SERP1 (a.k.a. RAMP4)
  Tag / fusion protein: luciferase (N terminal on backbone)
  Cloning method: Restriction Enzyme; 5′ cloning site SacI (not destroyed); 3′ cloning site XbaI (not destroyed)
  Sequencing primers: 5′ n/a; 3′ EBV rev primer (GTGGTTTGTCCAAACTCATC)
Terms and licenses: Academic/Nonprofit Terms; Industry Terms: Not Available to Industry
Depositor comments: SERP1 3'UTR mutant in renilla luciferase reporter plasmid.
How to cite: pIS53 SERP1 3'UTR mut was a gift from David Bartel (Addgene plasmid # 14500 ; http://n2t.net/addgene:14500 ; RRID:Addgene_14500)
